>Addgene plasmid #25316 | MPP8 | depositor partial sequence | sequence record 11790 | Author sequence
GAGGATGTGTTCGAGGTGGAGAAGATCCTGGACATGAAGACCGAGGGGGGTAAAGTTCTTTACAAAGTTC
GCTGGAAAGGCTATACATCGGATGATGATACCTGGGAGCCCGAGATTCACCTGGAGGACTGTAAAGAAGT
GCTTCTTGAATTTAGGAAGAAAATTGCAGAGAACAAAGCCAAA
