>Addgene plasmid #25316 | MPP8 | addgene partial sequence | sequence record 31399 | 25316 with T7
ATTTTGTTTACTTTAAGAAGGAGATATACCATGCATCATCATCATCATCACAGCAGCGGCAGAGAAAACT
TGTATTTCCAGGGCGAGGATGTGTTCGAGGTGGAGAAGATCCTGGACATGAAGACCGAGGGGGGTAAAGT
TCTTTACAAAGTTCGCTGGAAAGGCTATACATCGGATGATGATACCTGGGAGCCCGAGATTCACCTGGAG
GACTGTAAAGAAGTGCTTCTTGAATTTAGGAAGAAAATTGCAGAGAACAAAGCCAAATGATGACGAAGCT
TGCGGCCGCACTCGAGCACCACCACCACCACCACTGAGATCCGGCTGCTAACAAAGCCCGAAAGGAAGCT
GAGTTGGCTGCTGCCACCGCTGAGCAATAACTAGCATAACCCCTTGGGGCCTCTAAACGGGTCTTGAGGG
GTTTTTTGCTGAAAGGAGGAACTATATCCGGATTGGCGAATGGG
[124 nt withheld, positions 465-588]
C
[91 nt withheld, positions 590-680]
A
[49 nt withheld, positions 682-730]
CCTTTGACGTTGGAGTCCACGTTCTTT
[37 nt withheld, positions 758-794]
ACCCTATCTCGGTCTATTCTTTTGATTTATAAGGGATTTTGCCGATTTCGGCCTATTGGTTAAAAAATGA
GCTGATTTAACAAAATTTAACGCG
