[The description below was written by a language model from this plasmid's Addgene catalogue record.]
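Description:
MPP8 is a bacterial expression plasmid built on the pET28-MHL backbone, a pET28-derived vector from a structural genomics programme, and it is intended for producing recombinant protein in E. coli for structure determination. It is maintained as a low-copy plasmid under kanamycin selection. The record does not include a feature table, so the origin of replication and the exact regulatory elements are not itemised. However, the listed sequencing primers (T7 forward and T7 terminator reverse) indicate that the insert lies between a T7 promoter and T7 terminator, as is standard for pET-type vectors. In these vectors, transcription depends on T7 RNA polymerase supplied by a suitable expression host.

The insert, designated MPP8_4, is a short 183 bp fragment of human MPHOSPH8, which encodes M-phase phosphoprotein 8. It was introduced by restriction enzyme cloning. At this length it encodes only a small portion of the protein rather than the full open reading frame, consistent with the depositor's note that the construct may not be the full ORF. The record does not state which domain or residue range is covered. The fragment carries an N-terminal His tag, which allows purification by immobilised metal affinity chromatography. The alternative names for the insert cite two Protein Data Bank entries, linking this construct to solved structures of the MPP8 fragment. Its typical use is therefore overexpression and purification of this defined MPP8 fragment for crystallography or related structural and biophysical studies.
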