Addgene plasmid #25316: MPP8
Purpose: Bacterial expression for structure determination; may not be full ORF
Depositing lab: Cheryl Arrowsmith. Depositing organization: University of Toronto.
Backbone
  Vector backbone: pET28-MHL
  Backbone manufacturer: SGC
  Backbone size w/o insert (bp): 7325
  Vector type: Bacterial Expression
Growth in bacteria
  Bacterial resistance: Kanamycin, 50 μg/mL
  Growth temperature: 37°C
  Growth strain: DH5alpha
  Copy number: Low Copy
Gene/Insert
  Gene/Insert name: MPP8_4 (alt names: PDB: 3LWE, 6V2S; M-phase phosphoprotein 8)
  Species: H. sapiens (human)
  Insert size (bp): 183
  Entrez Gene: MPHOSPH8 (a.k.a. HSMPP8, TWA3, mpp8)
  Tag / fusion protein: His (N terminal on insert)
  Cloning method: Restriction Enzyme
  Sequencing primers: 5′ T7; 3′ T7-term
Terms and licenses: Academic/Nonprofit Terms; Industry Terms: Not Available to Industry
How to cite: MPP8 was a gift from Cheryl Arrowsmith (Addgene plasmid # 25316 ; http://n2t.net/addgene:25316 ; RRID:Addgene_25316)
